Addgene plasmid #145248: pGAL4-DBD-MNX1wt-IDR
Purpose: Expresses fusion of GAL4 DNA-binding domain and MNX1wt IDR
Depositing lab: Denes Hnisz. Depositing organization: Max Planck Institute for Molecular Genetics. Publication: Unblending of Transcriptional Condensates in Human Repeat Expansion Disease. Basu S, Mackowiak SD, Niskanen H, Knezevic D, Asimi V, Grosswendt S, Geertsema H, Ali S, Jerkovic I, Ewers H, Mundlos S, Meissner A, Ibrahim DM, Hnisz D. Cell. 2020 May 28;181(5):1062-1079.e30. doi: 10.1016/j.cell.2020.04.018. Epub 2020 May 7. PubMed 32386547.
Backbone
  Vector backbone: pcDNA3.1
  Vector type: Mammalian Expression
Growth in bacteria
  Bacterial resistance: Ampicillin, 100 μg/mL
  Growth temperature: 37°C
  Growth strain: DH5alpha
  Copy number: High Copy
Gene/Insert
  Gene/Insert name: MNX1wt-IDR
  Species: H. sapiens (human)
  Entrez Gene: MNX1 (a.k.a. HB9, HLXB9, HOXHB9, SCRA1)
  Cloning method: Restriction Enzyme; 5′ cloning site Unknown (unknown if destroyed)
  Sequencing primers: 5′ agactgatatgcctctaaca; 3′ GAGAAAGGAAGGGAAGAAAGCG
Terms and licenses: Academic/Nonprofit Terms; Industry Terms: Not Available to Industry
How to cite: pGAL4-DBD-MNX1wt-IDR was a gift from Denes Hnisz (Addgene plasmid # 145248 ; http://n2t.net/addgene:145248 ; RRID:Addgene_145248)
