[The description below was written by a language model from this plasmid's Addgene catalogue record and pLannotate feature annotations shown in this document.]
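Description:
pGAL4-DBD-MNX1wt-IDR is a mammalian expression plasmid built on a pcDNA3.1 backbone (about 6.4 kb in the sequenced record) that produces a fusion of the yeast GAL4 DNA-binding domain to the intrinsically disordered region (IDR) of wild-type human MNX1 (also known as HB9 or HLXB9). It is propagated in E. coli as a high-copy plasmid through a ColE1/pUC-type origin and selected with ampicillin via the β-lactamase gene. An f1 origin is also present. For selection in mammalian cells, the backbone carries a neomycin/kanamycin phosphotransferase gene under the SV40 enhancer/early promoter with an SV40 polyadenylation signal, which would allow G418 selection of stable transfectants.

The expression cassette uses the human cytomegalovirus immediate-early enhancer and promoter, followed by the GAL4 DNA-binding domain coding sequence. This abuts an annotated MNX1 fragment of roughly 580 nt, and the cassette ends in the bovine growth hormone polyadenylation signal. T7 and SP6 promoters flank the insert, as is usual for this backbone. The small annotations for HIV-1 LTR, ble, lacI, bom and a second SV40 promoter piece are short fragment matches, probably backbone remnants rather than functional parts.

Tethering a protein region to the GAL4 DNA-binding domain recruits it to GAL4 UAS sites, so constructs of this type are typically co-transfected with a UAS-driven reporter to measure the transactivation capacity of the fused domain. The record does not describe the assay itself. The "wt" designation and the associated study on transcriptional condensates in repeat expansion disease suggest it serves as the wild-type reference for comparison with repeat-altered MNX1 IDR variants.
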