Features (pLannotate 1.2.2; 22 found; start..end, strand, type, name):
      1..380     +  enhancer       CMV enhancer: human cytomegalovirus immediate early enhancer
    381..584     +  promoter       CMV promoter: human cytomegalovirus (CMV) immediate early promoter
    580..613     +  LTR            5' LTR (truncated) (fragment): truncated 5' long terminal repeat (LTR) from HIV-1
    629..647     +  promoter       T7 promoter: promoter for bacteriophage T7 RNA polymerase
    710..1150    +  CDS            GAL4 DNA binding domain: DNA binding domain of the GAL4 transcriptional activator; Saccharomyces cerevisiae GAL4 (truncated)
   1145..1726    +  CDS            MNX1 (fragment): MNX1_HUMAN - Also known as HLXB9. Experimental evidence at protein level: Swiss-Prot protein existence level 1. Putative transcription factor involved in pancreas development and function. From Homo sapiens (Human).
   1751..1769    -  promoter       SP6 promoter: promoter for bacteriophage SP6 RNA polymerase
   1795..2019    +  polyA_signal   bGH poly(A) signal: bovine growth hormone polyadenylation signal
   2023..2044    +  promoter       SV40 promoter (fragment): SV40 enhancer and early promoter
   2065..2493    +  rep_origin     f1 ori (sequence partly withheld): f1 bacteriophage origin of replication; arrow indicates direction of (+) strand synthesis
   2507..2836    +  promoter       SV40 promoter: SV40 enhancer and early promoter
   2903..3694    +  CDS            neo: KKA2_KLEPN - Also known as kan, nptII. Experimental evidence at protein level: Swiss-Prot protein existence level 1. Resistance to kanamycin, neomycin, paromomycin, ribostamycin, butirosin and gentamicin B. From Klebsiella pneumoniae.
   3718..3876    +  CDS            ble (fragment): BLE_KLEPN - Experimental evidence at protein level: Swiss-Prot protein existence level 1. Binding protein with a strong affinity to the bleomycin family of antibiotics. Binds to CL990; an antimitotic-antibiotic compound. From Klebsiella pneumoniae.
   3871..3992    +  polyA_signal   SV40 poly(A) signal: SV40 polyadenylation signal
   4065..4081    -  protein_bind   lac operator: The lac repressor binds to the lac operator to inhibit transcription in E. coli. This inhibition can be relieved by adding lactose or isopropyl-β-D-thiogalactopyranoside (IPTG). lac repressor encoded by lacI
   4089..4119    -  promoter       lac promoter: promoter for the E. coli lac operon
   4134..4155    -  protein_bind   CAP binding site: CAP binding activates transcription in the presence of cAMP. E. coli catabolite activator protein
   4168..4260    -  CDS            lacI (fragment): lac repressor; lacI; The lac repressor binds to the lac operator to inhibit transcription in E. coli. This inhibition can be relieved by adding lactose or isopropyl-β-D-thiogalactopyranoside (IPTG).
   4443..5031    -  rep_origin     ori: high-copy-number ColE1/pMB1/pBR322/pUC origin of replication
   5202..6062    -  CDS            AmpR: β-lactamase; bla; confers resistance to ampicillin, carbenicillin, and related antibiotics
   6063..6167    -  promoter       AmpR promoter: bla
   6226..6278    -  misc_feature   bom (fragment): basis of mobility region from pBR322
>Addgene plasmid #145248 | pGAL4-DBD-MNX1wt-IDR | addgene full sequence | sequence record 311524 | Addgene NGS Result
GACATTGATTATTGACTAGTTATTAATAGTAATCAATTACGGGGTCATTAGTTCATAGCCCATATATGGA
GTTCCGCGTTACATAACTTACGGTAAATGGCCCGCCTGGCTGACCGCCCAACGACCCCCGCCCATTGACG
TCAATAATGACGTATGTTCCCATAGTAACGCCAATAGGGACTTTCCATTGACGTCAATGGGTGGAGTATT
TACGGTAAACTGCCCACTTGGCAGTACATCAAGTGTATCATATGCCAAGTACGCCCCCTATTGACGTCAA
TGACGGTAAATGGCCCGCCTGGCATTATGCCCAGTACATGACCTTATGGGACTTTCCTACTTGGCAGTAC
ATCTACGTATTAGTCATCGCTATTACCATGGTGATGCGGTTTTGGCAGTACATCAATGGGCGTGGATAGC
GGTTTGACTCACGGGGATTTCCAAGTCTCCACCCCATTGACGTCAATGGGAGTTTGTTTTGGCACCAAAA
TCAACGGGACTTTCCAAAATGTCGTAACAACTCCGCCCCATTGACGCAAATGGGCGGTAGGCGTGTACGG
TGGGAGGTCTATATAAGCAGAGCTCTCTGGCTAACTAGAGAACCCACTGCTTACTGGCTTATCGAAATTA
ATACGACTCACTATAGGGAGACCCAAGCTTGGTACCGAGCTCGGATCCACTAGTAACGGCCGCCAGTGTG
CTGGAATTCATGAAGCTACTGTCTTCTATCGAACAAGCATGCGATATTTGCCGACTTAAAAAGCTCAAGT
GCTCCAAAGAAAAACCGAAGTGCGCCAAGTGTCTGAAGAACAACTGGGAGTGTCGCTACTCTCCCAAAAC
CAAAAGGTCTCCGCTGACTAGGGCACATCTGACAGAAGTGGAATCAAGGCTAGAAAGACTGGAACAGCTA
TTTCTACTGATTTTTCCTCGAGAAGACCTTGACATGATTTTGAAAATGGATTCTTTACAGGATATAAAAG
CATTGTTAACAGGATTATTTGTACAAGATAATGTGAATAAAGATGCCGTCACAGATAGATTGGCTTCAGT
GGAGACTGATATGCCTCTAACATTGAGACAGCATAGAATAAGTGCGACATCATCATCGGAAGAGAGTAGT
AACAAAGGTCAAAGACAGTTGACTGTATCGGCGATCGCTGCGGTTGATCCTCCTAGAGCTGCGAGTGCTC
AGAGTGCCCCCTTGGCCTTGGTTACGAGTCTGGCAGCTGCTGCTAGCGGCACGGGTGGGGGAGGCGGCGG
TGGGGGAGCTAGTGGGGGGACATCAGGCTCATGCTCTCCAGCTTCCTCCGAGCCGCCTGCCGCTCCCGCC
GATAGGCTCCGAGCAGAGAGTCCATCACCGCCTCGGCTGTTGGCAGCCCACTGTGCTTTGCTTCCCAAAC
CAGGGTTTTTGGGCGCTGGTGGCGGAGGGGGAGGAACGGGAGGTGGTCACGGCGGCCCTCATCACCATGC
TCATCCGGGTGCCGCTGCGGCTGCTGCGGCAGCAGCTGCGGCGGCAGCCGCAGGTGGTCTTGCACTCGGT
CTTCACCCGGGCGGAGCACAAGGTGGCGCGGGACTTCCTGCACAAGCAGCTCTGTATGGGCACCCAGTCT
ATGGGTATAGTGCGGCGGCTGCGGCAGCCGCCCTTGCAGGGCAACACCCAGCCTTGTCTTATTCTTATCC
TCAGGTACAGGGGGCGCATCCAGCACACCCGGCGGACCCGATAAAGTGACGTACGTCTAGAGGGCCCTAT
TCTATAGTGTCACCTAAATGCTAGAGCTCGCTGATCAGCCTCGACTGTGCCTTCTAGTTGCCAGCCATCT
GTTGTTTGCCCCTCCCCCGTGCCTTCCTTGACCCTGGAAGGTGCCACTCCCACTGTCCTTTCCTAATAAA
ATGAGGAAATTGCATCGCATTGTCTGAGTAGGTGTCATTCTATTCTGGGGGGTGGGGTGGGGCAGGACAG
CAAGGGGGAGGATTGGGAAGACAATAGCAGGCATGCTGGGGATGCGGTGGGCTCTATGGCTTCTGAGGCG
GAAAGAACCAGCTGGGGCTCTAGGGGGTATCCCC
[124 nt withheld, positions 2065-2188]
C
[91 nt withheld, positions 2190-2280]
A
[49 nt withheld, positions 2282-2330]
CCTTTGACGTTGGAGTCCACGTTCTTT
[37 nt withheld, positions 2358-2394]
ACCCTATCTCGGTCTATTCTTTTGATTTATAAGGGATTTTGCCGATTTCGGCCTATTGGTTAAAAAATGA
GCTGATTTAACAAAAATTTAACGCGAATTAATTCTGTGGAATGTGTGTCAGTTAGGGTGTGGAAAGTCCC
CAGGCTCCCCAGCAGGCAGAAGTATGCAAAGCATGCATCTCAATTAGTCAGCAACCAGGTGTGGAAAGTC
CCCAGGCTCCCCAGCAGGCAGAAGTATGCAAAGCATGCATCTCAATTAGTCAGCAACCATAGTCCCGCCC
CTAACTCCGCCCATCCCGCCCCTAACTCCGCCCAGTTCCGCCCATTCTCCGCCCCATGGCTGACTAATTT
TTTTTATTTATGCAGAGGCCGAGGCCGCCTCTGCCTCTGAGCTATTCCAGAAGTAGTGAGGAGGCTTTTT
TGGAGGCCTAGGCTTTTGCAAAAAGCTCCCGGGAGCTTGTATATCCATTTTCGGATCTGATCAAGAGACA
GGATGAGGATCGTTTCGCATGATTGAACAAGATGGATTGCACGCAGGTTCTCCGGCCGCTTGGGTGGAGA
GGCTATTCGGCTATGACTGGGCACAACAGACAATCGGCTGCTCTGATGCCGCCGTGTTCCGGCTGTCAGC
GCAGGGGCGCCCGGTTCTTTTTGTCAAGACCGACCTGTCCGGTGCCCTGAATGAACTGCAGGACGAGGCA
GCGCGGCTATCGTGGCTGGCCACGACGGGCGTTCCTTGCGCAGCTGTGCTCGACGTTGTCACTGAAGCGG
GAAGGGACTGGCTGCTATTGGGCGAAGTGCCGGGGCAGGATCTCCTGTCATCTCACCTTGCTCCTGCCGA
GAAAGTATCCATCATGGCTGATGCAATGCGGCGGCTGCATACGCTTGATCCGGCTACCTGCCCATTCGAC
CACCAAGCGAAACATCGCATCGAGCGAGCACGTACTCGGATGGAAGCCGGTCTTGTCGATCAGGATGATC
TGGACGAAGAGCATCAGGGGCTCGCGCCAGCCGAACTGTTCGCCAGGCTCAAGGCGCGCATGCCCGACGG
CGAGGATCTCGTCGTGACCCATGGCGATGCCTGCTTGCCGAATATCATGGTGGAAAATGGCCGCTTTTCT
GGATTCATCGACTGTGGCCGGCTGGGTGTGGCGGACCGCTATCAGGACATAGCGTTGGCTACCCGTGATA
TTGCTGAAGAGCTTGGCGGCGAATGGGCTGACCGCTTCCTCGTGCTTTACGGTATCGCCGCTCCCGATTC
GCAGCGCATCGCCTTCTATCGCCTTCTTGACGAGTTCTTCTGAGCGGGACTCTGGGGTTCGAAATGACCG
ACCAAGCGACGCCCAACCTGCCATCACGAGATTTCGATTCCACCGCCGCCTTCTATGAAAGGTTGGGCTT
CGGAATCGTTTTCCGGGACGCCGGCTGGATGATCCTCCAGCGCGGGGATCTCATGCTGGAGTTCTTCGCC
CACCCCAACTTGTTTATTGCAGCTTATAATGGTTACAAATAAAGCAATAGCATCACAAATTTCACAAATA
AAGCATTTTTTTCACTGCATTCTAGTTGTGGTTTGTCCAAACTCATCAATGTATCTTATCATGTCTGTAT
ACCGTCGACCTCTAGCTAGAGCTTGGCGTAATCATGGTCATAGCTGTTTCCTGTGTGAAATTGTTATCCG
CTCACAATTCCACACAACATACGAGCCGGAAGCATAAAGTGTAAAGCCTGGGGTGCCTAATGAGTGAGCT
AACTCACATTAATTGCGTTGCGCTCACTGCCCGCTTTCCAGTCGGGAAACCTGTCGTGCCAGCTGCATTA
ATGAATCGGCCAACGCGCGGGGAGAGGCGGTTTGCGTATTGGGCGCTCTTCCGCTTCCTCGCTCACTGAC
TCGCTGCGCTCGGTCGTTCGGCTGCGGCGAGCGGTATCAGCTCACTCAAAGGCGGTAATACGGTTATCCA
CAGAATCAGGGGATAACGCAGGAAAGAACATGTGAGCAAAAGGCCAGCAAAAGGCCAGGAACCGTAAAAA
GGCCGCGTTGCTGGCGTTTTTCCATAGGCTCCGCCCCCCTGACGAGCATCACAAAAATCGACGCTCAAGT
CAGAGGTGGCGAAACCCGACAGGACTATAAAGATACCAGGCGTTTCCCCCTGGAAGCTCCCTCGTGCGCT
CTCCTGTTCCGACCCTGCCGCTTACCGGATACCTGTCCGCCTTTCTCCCTTCGGGAAGCGTGGCGCTTTC
TCATAGCTCACGCTGTAGGTATCTCAGTTCGGTGTAGGTCGTTCGCTCCAAGCTGGGCTGTGTGCACGAA
CCCCCCGTTCAGCCCGACCGCTGCGCCTTATCCGGTAACTATCGTCTTGAGTCCAACCCGGTAAGACACG
ACTTATCGCCACTGGCAGCAGCCACTGGTAACAGGATTAGCAGAGCGAGGTATGTAGGCGGTGCTACAGA
GTTCTTGAAGTGGTGGCCTAACTACGGCTACACTAGAAGAACAGTATTTGGTATCTGCGCTCTGCTGAAG
CCAGTTACCTTCGGAAAAAGAGTTGGTAGCTCTTGATCCGGCAAACAAACCACCGCTGGTAGCGGTGGTT
TTTTTGTTTGCAAGCAGCAGATTACGCGCAGAAAAAAAGGATCTCAAGAAGATCCTTTGATCTTTTCTAC
GGGGTCTGACGCTCAGTGGAACGAAAACTCACGTTAAGGGATTTTGGTCATGAGATTATCAAAAAGGATC
TTCACCTAGATCCTTTTAAATTAAAAATGAAGTTTTAAATCAATCTAAAGTATATATGAGTAAACTTGGT
CTGACAGTTACCAATGCTTAATCAGTGAGGCACCTATCTCAGCGATCTGTCTATTTCGTTCATCCATAGT
TGCCTGACTTCCCGTCGTGTAGATAACTACGATACGGGAGGGCTTACCATCTGGCCCCAGTGCTGCAATG
ATACCGCGAGACCCACGCTCACCGGCTCCAGATTTATCAGCAATAAACCAGCCAGCCGGAAGGGCCGAGC
GCAGAAGTGGTCCTGCAACTTTATCCGCCTCCATCCAGTCTATTAATTGTTGCCGGGAAGCTAGAGTAAG
TAGTTCGCCAGTTAATAGTTTGCGCAACGTTGTTGCCATTGCTACAGGCATCGTGGTGTCACGCTCGTCG
TTTGGTATGGCTTCATTCAGCTCCGGTTCCCAACGATCAAGGCGAGTTACATGATCCCCCATGTTGTGCA
AAAAAGCGGTTAGCTCCTTCGGTCCTCCGATCGTTGTCAGAAGTAAGTTGGCCGCAGTGTTATCACTCAT
GGTTATGGCAGCACTGCATAATTCTCTTACTGTCATGCCATCCGTAAGATGCTTTTCTGTGACTGGTGAG
TACTCAACCAAGTCATTCTGAGAATAGTGTATGCGGCGACCGAGTTGCTCTTGCCCGGCGTCAATACGGG
ATAATACCGCGCCACATAGCAGAACTTTAAAAGTGCTCATCATTGGAAAACGTTCTTCGGGGCGAAAACT
CTCAAGGATCTTACCGCTGTTGAGATCCAGTTCGATGTAACCCACTCGTGCACCCAACTGATCTTCAGCA
TCTTTTACTTTCACCAGCGTTTCTGGGTGAGCAAAAACAGGAAGGCAAAATGCCGCAAAAAAGGGAATAA
GGGCGACACGGAAATGTTGAATACTCATACTCTTCCTTTTTCAATATTATTGAAGCATTTATCAGGGTTA
TTGTCTCATGAGCGGATACATATTTGAATGTATTTAGAAAAATAAACAAATAGGGGTTCCGCGCACATTT
CCCCGAAAAGTGCCACCTGACGTCGACGGATCGGGAGATCTCCCGATCCCCTATGGTGCACTCTCAGTAC
AATCTGCTCTGATGCCGCATAGTTAAGCCAGTATCTGCTCCCTGCTTGTGTGTTGGAGGTCGCTGAGTAG
TGCGCGAGCAAAATTTAAGCTACAACAAGGCAAGGCTTGACCGACAATTGCATGAAGAATCTGCTTAGGG
TTAGGCGTTTTGCGCTGCTTCGCGATGTACGGGCCAGATATACGCGTT
